>Addgene plasmid #121005 | C101m | addgene full sequence | sequence record 236158 | Addgene NGS Result
ATGGTGATGTCAACGGTCATAAGTTTTCCGTGCGTGGCGAGGGTGAAGGTGACGCAACTAATGGTAAACT
GACGCTGAAGTTCATCTGTACTACTGGTAAACTGCCGGTACCTTGGCCGACTCTGGTAACGACGCTGACT
TGGGGTGTTCAGTGCTTTGCTCGTTATCCGGACCATATGAAGCAGCATGACTTCTTCAAGTCCGCCATGC
CGGAAGGCTATGTGCAGGAACGCACGATTTCCTTTAAGGATGACGGCACGTACAAAACGCGTGCGGAAGT
GAAATTTGAAGGCGATACCCTGGTAAACCGCATTGAGCTGAAAGGCATTGACTTTAAAGAAGACGGCAAT
ATCCTGGGCCATAAGCTGGAATACAATTACATCAGCGACAATGTTTACATCACCGCCGATAAACAAAAAA
ATGGCATTAAAGCGAATTTTAAAATTCGCCACAACGTGGAGGATGGCAGCGTGCAGCTGGCTGATCACTA
CCAGCAAAACACTCCAATCGGTGATGGTCCTGTTCTGCTGCCAGACAATCACTATCTGAGCACGCAAAGC
GTTCTGTCTAAAGATCCGAACGAGAAACGCGATCATATGGTTCTGCTGGAGTTCGTAACCGCAGCGGGCA
TCACGCATGGTATGGATGAACTGTACAAAACTAGTGCAGCGAACGACGAAAATTACGCCCTTGCAGCGTG
AAGGTAGAGACCTACTAGTAGCGGCCGCTGCAGGCTTCCTCGCTCACTGACTCGCTGCGCTCGGTCGTTC
GGCTGCGGCGAGCGGTATCAGCTCACTCAAAGGCGGTAATACGGTTATCCACAGAATCAGGGGATAACGC
AGGAAAGAACATGTGAGCAAAAGGCCAGCAAAAGGCCAGGAACCGTAAAAAGGCCGCGTTGCTGGCGTTT
TTCCACAGGCTCCGCCCCCCTGACGAGCATCACAAAAATCGACGCTCAAGTCAGAGGTGGCGAAACCCGA
CAGGACTATAAAGATACCAGGCGTTTCCCCCTGGAAGCTCCCTCGTGCGCTCTCCTGTTCCGACCCTGCC
GCTTACCGGATACCTGTCCGCCTTTCTCCCTTCGGGAAGCGTGGCGCTTTCTCATAGCTCACGCTGTAGG
TATCTCAGTTCGGTGTAGGTCGTTCGCTCCAAGCTGGGCTGTGTGCACGAACCCCCCGTTCAGCCCGACC
GCTGCGCCTTATCCGGTAACTATCGTCTTGAGTCCAACCCGGTAAGACACGACTTATCGCCACTGGCAGC
AGCCACTGGTAACAGGATTAGCAGAGCGAGGTATGTAGGCGGTGCTACAGAGTTCTTGAAGTGGTGGCCT
AACTACGGCTACACTAGAAGAACAGTATTTGGTATCTGCGCTCTGCTGAAGCCAGTTACCTTCGGAAAAA
GAGTTGGTAGCTCTTGATCCGGCAAACAAACCACCGCTGGTAGCGGTGGTTTTTTTGTTTGCAAGCAGCA
GATTACGCGCAGAAAAAAAGGATCTCAAGAAGATCCTTTGATCTTTTCTACGGGGTCTGACGCTCAGTGG
AACGAAAACTCACGTTAAGGGATTTTGGTCATGAGATTATCAAAAAGGATCTTCACCTAGATCCTTTTAA
ATTAAAAATGAAGTTTTAAATCAATCTAAAGTATATATGAGTAAACTTGGTCTGACAGTTACCAATGCTT
AATCAGTGAGGCACCTATCTCAGCGATCTGTCTATTTCGTTCATCCATAGTTGCCTGACTCCCCGTCGTG
TAGATAACTACGATACGGGAGGGCTTACCATCTGGCCCCAGTGCTGCAATGATACCGCGCGACCCACGCT
CACCGGCTCCAGATTTATCAGCAATAAACCAGCCAGCCGGAAGGGCCGAGCGCAGAAGTGGTCCTGCAAC
TTTATCCGCCTCCATCCAGTCTATTAATTGTTGCCGGGAAGCTAGAGTAAGTAGTTCGCCAGTTAATAGT
TTGCGCAACGTTGTTGCCATTGCTACAGGCATCGTGGTGTCACGCTCGTCGTTTGGTATGGCTTCATTCA
GCTCCGGTTCCCAACGATCAAGGCGAGTTACATGATCCCCCATGTTGTGCAAAAAAGCGGTTAGCTCCTT
CGGTCCTCCGATCGTTGTCAGAAGTAAGTTGGCCGCAGTGTTATCACTCATGGTTATGGCAGCACTGCAT
AATTCTCTTACTGTCATGCCATCCGTAAGATGCTTTTCTGTGACTGGTGAGTACTCAACCAAGTCATTCT
GAGAATAGTGTATGCGGCGACCGAGTTGCTCTTGCCCGGCGTCAATACGGGATAATACCGCGCCACATAG
CAGAACTTTAAAAGTGCTCATCATTGGAAAACGTTCTTCGGGGCGAAAACTCTCAAGGATCTTACCGCTG
TTGAGATCCAGTTCGATGTAACCCACTCGTGCACCCAACTGATCTTCAGCATCTTTTACTTTCACCAGCG
TTTCTGGGTGAGCAAAAACAGGAAGGCAAAATGCCGCAAAAAAGGGAATAAGGGCGACACGGAAATGTTG
AATACTCATACTCTTCCTTTTTCAATATTATTGAAGCATTTATCAGGGTTATTGTCTCATGAGCGGATAC
ATATTTGAATGTATTTAGAAAAATAAACAAATAGGGGTTCCGCGCACATTTCCCCGAAAAGTGCCACCTG
ACGTCTAAGAAACCATTATTATCATGACATTAACCTATAAAAATAGGCGTATCACGAGGCAGAATTTCAG
ATAAAAAAAATCCTTAGCTTTCGCTAAGGATGATTTCTGGAATTCGCGGCCGCTTCTAGAGACTAGTGGG
TCTCAAATGCGTAAAGGCGAAGAGCTGTTCACTGGTGTCGTCCCTATTCTGGTGGAACTGG
Features (pLannotate 1.2.2; 7 found; start..end, strand, type, name):
    713..733     +  misc_feature   BioBrick suffix: universal suffix for all parts
    910..1498    -  rep_origin     ori: high-copy-number ColE1/pMB1/pBR322/pUC origin of replication
   1669..2529    -  CDS            AmpR: β-lactamase; bla; confers resistance to ampicillin, carbenicillin, and related antibiotics
   2530..2634    -  promoter       AmpR promoter: bla
   2724..2767    -  terminator     bacterial terminator: putative bacterial transcription terminator
   2770..2791    +  misc_feature   BioBrick prefix: BioBrick prefix for parts that do not start with "ATG"
   2807..659     +  CDS            superfolder GFP (across the origin): GFP variant that folds robustly even when fused to poorly folded proteins (Pédelacq et al., 2006)
