[The description below was written by a language model from this plasmid's Addgene catalogue record and pLannotate feature annotations shown in this document.]
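Description:
C101m is a synthetic-biology parts plasmid that stores a single coding-sequence module for MoClo-style Golden Gate assembly. It is built on the small DVA backbone (about 2.1 kb; the full sequenced plasmid is 2,861 nt) and is maintained in E. coli through a high-copy ColE1/pUC-type origin, with selection by ampicillin via a β-lactamase gene driven by its own bla promoter. The feature table also shows a putative bacterial transcription terminator just upstream of the part and BioBrick prefix and suffix sequences flanking the insert region.

The payload is a roughly 760 bp synthetic open reading frame encoding superfolder CFP with a C-terminal LAA degradation tag. The automated annotation labels this ORF as superfolder GFP, which reflects its close similarity to that robustly folding scaffold; the catalogue entry identifies it as the cyan variant. The LAA tag is an ssrA-type degron, a short peptide recognised by bacterial proteases such as ClpXP, so the fluorescent protein is turned over rapidly rather than accumulating. That makes it suitable as a reporter of dynamic gene expression.

The "CD" designation refers to the position of the part in the assembly scheme, where it occupies the coding-sequence slot. No promoter, ribosome binding site or terminator dedicated to the insert is annotated, so the plasmid serves as a part donor rather than an expression construct. The part is meant to be combined with promoter, RBS and terminator parts to form a complete transcription unit. The Golden Gate restriction sites and overhangs themselves are not annotated in the feature table.
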