Addgene plasmid #121005: C101m
Purpose: MoClo golden gate assembly CD part sfCFP-LAA (superfolder CFP developed by Ye Chen in Matthew Bennet's lab, with LAA degradation tag for ssrA).
Depositing lab: Richard Murray. Depositing organization: California Institute of Technology.
Backbone
  Vector backbone: DVA
  Backbone size w/o insert (bp): 2100
  Vector type: Synthetic Biology
Growth in bacteria
  Bacterial resistance: Ampicillin, 100 μg/mL
  Growth temperature: 37°C
  Growth strain: JM109
  Copy number: High Copy
Gene/Insert
  Gene/Insert name: sfCFP with LAA tag
  Species: Synthetic
  Insert size (bp): 761
  Tag / fusion protein: LAA degradation tag for ssrA (C terminal on insert)
  Cloning method: Gibson Cloning
  Sequencing primers: 5′ AAATAGGCGTATCACGAGGCA; 3′ TTACCGCCTTTGAGTGAGCTG
Terms and licenses: Academic/Nonprofit Terms; Industry Terms: Not Available to Industry
Depositor comments: Please see Supplemental Documents for annotated Genbank file.
How to cite: C101m was a gift from Richard Murray (Addgene plasmid # 121005 ; http://n2t.net/addgene:121005 ; RRID:Addgene_121005)
