>Addgene plasmid #121005 | C101m | depositor partial sequence | sequence record 230064 | insert sequence
AATGCGTAAAGGCGAAGAGCTGTTCACTGGTGTCGTCCCTATTCTGGTGGAACTGGATGGTGATGTCAAC
GGTCATAAGTTTTCCGTGCGTGGCGAGGGTGAAGGTGACGCAACTAATGGTAAACTGACGCTGAAGTTCA
TCTGTACTACTGGTAAACTGCCGGTACCTTGGCCGACTCTGGTAACGACGCTGACTTGGGGTGTTCAGTG
CTTTGCTCGTTATCCGGACCATATGAAGCAGCATGACTTCTTCAAGTCCGCCATGCCGGAAGGCTATGTG
CAGGAACGCACGATTTCCTTTAAGGATGACGGCACGTACAAAACGCGTGCGGAAGTGAAATTTGAAGGCG
ATACCCTGGTAAACCGCATTGAGCTGAAAGGCATTGACTTTAAAGAAGACGGCAATATCCTGGGCCATAA
GCTGGAATACAATTACATCAGCGACAATGTTTACATCACCGCCGATAAACAAAAAAATGGCATTAAAGCG
AATTTTAAAATTCGCCACAACGTGGAGGATGGCAGCGTGCAGCTGGCTGATCACTACCAGCAAAACACTC
CAATCGGTGATGGTCCTGTTCTGCTGCCAGACAATCACTATCTGAGCACGCAAAGCGTTCTGTCTAAAGA
TCCGAACGAGAAACGCGATCATATGGTTCTGCTGGAGTTCGTAACCGCAGCGGGCATCACGCATGGTATG
GATGAACTGTACAAAACTAGTGCAGCGAACGACGAAAATTACGCCCTTGCAGCGTGAAGGT
